>Addgene plasmid #160882 | pCDF-NtXNtS1R1R2B2 | addgene full sequence | sequence record 318842 | Addgene NGS Result
ATGCAGGTGTGGCCACCAATTAACAAGAAGAAGTACGAGACTCTCTCATACCTTCCTGATTTGAGCCAGG
AGCAATTGCTTAGTGAAGTTGAGTACCTTTTGAAAAATGGATGGGTTCCTTGCTTGGAATTCGAGACTGA
GCACGGATTTGTCTATCGTGAAAACAACAAGTCACCAGGATACTATGATGGCAGATACTGGACCATGTGG
AAGCTACCTATGTTCGGATGCACTGATGCCACCCAAGTGTTGGCTGAGGTAGAAGAGGCGAAGAAGGCAT
ACCCACAGGCCTGGATCCGTATCATTGGATTCGACAACGTGCGTCAAGTGCAGTGCATCAGTTTCATTGC
CTACAAGCCTGAAGGATATTAATACTTGGCGCGCCCAGTGCGGCCGCATAATGCTTAAGTCGAACAGAAA
GTAATCGTATTGTACACGGCCGCATAATCGAAATTAATACGACTCACTATAGGGGAATTGTGAGCGGATA
ACAATTCCCCATCTTAGTATATTAGTTAAGTATAAGAAGGAGATATACATATGCAACAACTTTATCAGCC
TTTTAGACCTCCTCCTCCACCTCTCCCACCCAAATTCCGCAATCTTGACACAAATGCAAAGCTCGAAGTT
CTATCTAATCGCCTTGGTCTTTGGTATGAATATGCTCCTTTGATACCTTATTTAACAAGTGAAGGGTTTA
CTCCTTCAACTCTTGAGGAAATCACTGGCCTTACTGGAGTTGAACAGAATCGGTTGGTTGTTGCTGCCCA
AGTTCGTGATACTCTTGTTGAGTCTGCTGCTTTAGATGAAGAAACGTTGTCGTATTTTGAATCTGGAGGT
GCTGAATTATTATATGAAATTCGTTTGCTTAGTGCTAGGCAACGAACTGATGCAGCAACATTTTTAGTGA
AGAATGGGTTTGATGCAAAACAAGCTCAAGATTTAGCTAGAGCAATTAAAGATTATCCGCGTAGACGTGT
GGATTATGGTTGGGACAAGTTTAATGGTGATTCTCCTGGTGATTGTTTAGCTTTTATGTACTTTAGATTA
GCTCAAGAATATGCTGCGGCAGCTTCTGAGGATTTGAGGAGGTCGTCAATGGAGAAGGCATTAGAAGTTG
TTGAGTCTGAAAGTGCGAGGAATTTGCTTGTGATGGAGCTAGAAGGACGTGAGGTTGCTAAGGAGAGTGT
ACTTGATGATGGGGTGACAGTGCCTTTGGTGAGAATGAAGTTAGGGGAGGTAGCTGAGTCTACGATTGTA
GTCGTTTTGCCTGTTTGTAAGGCGGAGGGAAGGGACGTGGAGGTGGAGGCGGCGCCGTGGGAATGTGGTG
GCGTAGGGGATTTTGGTATAGTGGAGGCGGAGAAGGATTGGAGGAGATGGGTTGTTTTGCCCGGATGGCA
ACCTATCGCGGGGTTAGAGAGAGGTGGAGTTGCAGTGTCGTTCAAGAGCGGGAACTTTTTGCCGTGGAGG
GAGAAGAGTAAGTACAAGCAAGAGCCGGTTTTGGTAGTGGCGGATAGGGGAAGGACAGAAGTGGCGTCGG
AGGACGGGTTTTACTTGGTGGTTGATGGTGGAGACGGGAGCAATGAGGAGGGATTGAAAGTGGAAAGAGG
GTCAACATTGAAGAAAAGAGGGGTTGAACAGAGCTTAGGAATTGTGCTTATAGTAGTTAGGCCACCAAGG
TGGGAAGATGAAGAACAATTAGGTGAAGAAGATTGGGATTAAAGACCAAGAAGCTTAGCTTTCTAGACTG
CAGGTCGGCGATATAGGCGCCAGCAACCGCACCTGTGGCGCCGGTGATGCCGGCCACGATGCGTCCGGCG
TAGAGGATCGAGATCTCGATCCCGCGAAATTAATACGACTCACTATAGGGGAATTGTGAGCGGATAACAA
TTCCCCTCTAGAAATAATTTTGTTTAACTTTAAGAAGGAGATATACATATGCTATTGGGCGATTTTGGGG
CGAGAGATCCATTCCCAGCTGAAATAGAGAGTAAATTCGGTGAAAAAGTTTTGGGTAATACTGACACGGA
GCACAAAATTCTCATCCCAGCTGCTTCTGCTCTGTCCCTTGCTCAGCAAGACTGCATTGTCATCTCACCT
GGTCAAACTCCTCTCTCGGAATATGAAGCTCGACAGCTCCTATTCAAGGTTGTTGGCTGGAGACTGGCAC
ATGAAGATGGGGTGCTCAAGCTACAATGTACATGGAAATTAAGAGACTTCGAATGTGGGGTTGAACTTAT
CAATCGAATAGGCAAAGTGGTGGAAGGCACTGGGCACGTTCCCACACTTCTTCACTTAGAGCAGTCCAAT
CAAGTTCGTGCTGAGCTATGGACTGCTTCCATCGGAGGTTTGAGCATAAACGATTTCATTGTAGCTGCTA
AAATAGATCAGATAAAGACATCGGACCTTGTCCCAAGAAAAAGAGTTTGGGCATAAGCTAGCATGACTGG
TGGACAGCAAATGGGTCGCGGATCCGGCTGCTAACAAAGCCCGAAAGGAAGCTGAGTTGGCTGCTGCCAC
CGCTGAGCAATAACTAGCATAACCCCTTGGGGCCTCTAAACGGGTCTTGAGGGGTTTTTTGCTGAAAGGA
GGAACTATATCCGGATATCCCGCAAGAGGCCCGGCAGTACCGGCATAACCAAGCACTAGTGTCGGCGATA
TAGGCGCCAGCAACCGCACCTGTGGCGCCGGTGATGCCGGCCACGATGCGTCCGGCGTAGAGGATCGAGA
TCTCGATCCCGCGAAATTAATACGACTCACTATAGGGGAATTGTGAGCGGATAACAATTCCCCTCTAGAA
ATAATTTTGTTTAACTTTAAGAAGGAGATATACATATGATGGCCACTGACAGTGATAAAGACACGAAAGT
AAGGAGCATAGTCTGTCAAAATTGTGATGGAAATGGTGCAGTGTCGTGCTCACAGTGCAAAGGCTCTGGG
GTTAACTCTGTAGATCATTTCAACGGGCGGTTCAAAGCTGGTGGACTATGTTGGTTGTGCAGAGGTAAAA
AAGATGTGTTATGTGGTGACTGCAATGGTGCTGGATTTCTTGGTGGATTTATGAGTACGTTCGATGAGTA
GGCTAGCATGACTGGTGGACAGCAAATGGGTCGCAGATCCGGCTGCTAACAAAGCCCGAAAGGAAGCTGA
GTTGGCTGCTGCCACCGCTGAGCAATAACTAGCATAACCCCTTGGGGCCTCTAAACGGGTCTTGAGGGGT
TTTTTGCTGAAAGGAGGAACTATATCCGGATATCCCGCAAGAGGCCCGGCAGTACCGGCATAACCAAGCG
GTACCAGCGGTCAATTGTAGTGGAGGTGCTAGCGCATGCGGAATTGGATATCGGCCGGCCACGCGATCGC
TGACGTCGGTACCCTCGAGTCTGGTAAAGAAACCGCTGCTGCGAAATTTGAACGCCAGCACATGGACTCG
TCTACTAGCGCAGCTTAATTAACCTAGGCTGCTGCCACCGCTGAGCAATAACTAGCATAACCCCTTGGGG
CCTCTAAACGGGTCTTGAGGGGTTTTTTGCTGAAACCTCAGGCATTTGAGAAGCACACGGTCACACTGCT
TCCGGTAGTCAATAAACCGGTAAACCAGCAATAGACATAAGCGGCTATTTAACGACCCTGCCCTGAACCG
ACGACCGGGTCATCGTGGCCGGATCTTGCGGCCCCTCGGCTTGAACGAATTGTTAGACATTATTTGCCGA
CTACCTTGGTGATCTCGCCTTTCACGTAGTGGACAAATTCTTCCAACTGATCTGCGCGCGAGGCCAAGCG
ATCTTCTTCTTGTCCAAGATAAGCCTGTCTAGCTTCAAGTATGACGGGCTGATACTGGGCCGGCAGGCGC
TCCATTGCCCAGTCGGCAGCGACATCCTTCGGCGCGATTTTGCCGGTTACTGCGCTGTACCAAATGCGGG
ACAACGTAAGCACTACATTTCGCTCATCGCCAGCCCAGTCGGGCGGCGAGTTCCATAGCGTTAAGGTTTC
ATTTAGCGCCTCAAATAGATCCTGTTCAGGAACCGGATCAAAGAGTTCCTCCGCCGCTGGACCTACCAAG
GCAACGCTATGTTCTCTTGCTTTTGTCAGCAAGATAGCCAGATCAATGTCGATCGTGGCTGGCTCGAAGA
TACCTGCAAGAATGTCATTGCGCTGCCATTCTCCAAATTGCAGTTCGCGCTTAGCTGGATAACGCCACGG
AATGATGTCGTCGTGCACAACAATGGTGACTTCTACAGCGCGGAGAATCTCGCTCTCTCCAGGGGAAGCC
GAAGTTTCCAAAAGGTCGTTGATCAAAGCTCGCCGCGTTGTTTCATCAAGCCTTACGGTCACCGTAACCA
GCAAATCAATATCACTGTGTGGCTTCAGGCCGCCATCCACTGCGGAGCCGTACAAATGTACGGCCAGCAA
CGTCGGTTCGAGATGGCGCTCGATGACGCCAACTACCTCTGATAGTTGAGTCGATACTTCGGCGATCACC
GCTTCCCTCATACTCTTCCTTTTTCAATATTATTGAAGCATTTATCAGGGTTATTGTCTCATGAGCGGAT
ACATATTTGAATGTATTTAGAAAAATAAACAAATAGCTAGCTCACTCGGTCGCTACGCTCCGGGCGTGAG
ACTGCGGCGGGCGCTGCGGACACATACAAAGTTACCCACAGATTCCGTGGATAAGCAGGGGACTAACATG
TGAGGCAAAACAGCAGGGCCGCGCCGGTGGCGTTTTTCCATAGGCTCCGCCCTCCTGCCAGAGTTCACAT
AAACAGACGCTTTTCCGGTGCATCTGTGGGAGCCGTGAGGCTCAACCATGAATCTGACAGTACGGGCGAA
ACCCGACAGGACTTAAAGATCCCCACCGTTTCCGGCGGGTCGCTCCCTCTTGCGCTCTCCTGTTCCGACC
CTGCCGTTTACCGGATACCTGTTCCGCCTTTCTCCCTTACGGGAAGTGTGGCGCTTTCTCATAGCTCACA
CACTGGTATCTCGGCTCGGTGTAGGTCGTTCGCTCCAAGCTGGGCTGTAAGCAAGAACTCCCCGTTCAGC
CCGACTGCTGCGCCTTATCCGGTAACTGTTCACTTGAGTCCAACCCGGAAAAGCACGGTAAAACGCCACT
GGCAGCAGCCATTGGTAACTGGGAGTTCGCAGAGGATTTGTTTAGCTAAACACGCGGTTGCTCTTGAAGT
GTGCGCCAAAGTCCGGCTACACTGGAAGGACAGATTTGGTTGCTGTGCTCTGCGAAAGCCAGTTACCACG
GTTAAGCAGTTCCCCAACTGACTTAACCTTCGATCAAACCACCTCCCCAGGTGGTTTTTTCGTTTACAGG
GCAAAAGATTACGCGCAGAAAAAAAGGATCTCAAGAAGATCCTTTGATCTTTTCTACTGAACCGCTCTAG
ATTTCAGTGCAATTTATCTCTTCAAATGTAGCACCTGAAGTCAGCCCCATACGATATAAGTTGTAATTCT
CATGTTAGTCATGCCCCGCGCCCACCGGAAGGAGCTGACTGGGTTGAAGGCTCTCAAGGGCATCGGTCGA
GATCCCGGTGCCTAATGAGTGAGCTAACTTACATTAATTGCGTTGCGCTCACTGCCCGCTTTCCAGTCGG
GAAACCTGTCGTGCCAGCTGCATTAATGAATCGGCCAACGCGCGGGGAGAGGCGGTTTGCGTATTGGGCG
CCAGGGTGGTTTTTCTTTTCACCAGTGAGACGGGCAACAGCTGATTGCCCTTCACCGCCTGGCCCTGAGA
GAGTTGCAGCAAGCGGTCCACGCTGGTTTGCCCCAGCAGGCGAAAATCCTGTTTGATGGTGGTTAACGGC
GGGATATAACATGAGCTGTCTTCGGTATCGTCGTATCCCACTACCGAGATGTCCGCACCAACGCGCAGCC
CGGACTCGGTAATGGCGCGCATTGCGCCCAGCGCCATCTGATCGTTGGCAACCAGCATCGCAGTGGGAAC
GATGCCCTCATTCAGCATTTGCATGGTTTGTTGAAAACCGGACATGGCACTCCAGTCGCCTTCCCGTTCC
GCTATCGGCTGAATTTGATTGCGAGTGAGATATTTATGCCAGCCAGCCAGACGCAGACGCGCCGAGACAG
AACTTAATGGGCCCGCTAACAGCGCGATTTGCTGGTGACCCAATGCGACCAGATGCTCCACGCCCAGTCG
CGTACCGTCTTCATGGGAGAAAATAATACTGTTGATGGGTGTCTGGTCAGAGACATCAAGAAATAACGCC
GGAACATTAGTGCAGGCAGCTTCCACAGCAATGGCATCCTGGTCATCCAGCGGATAGTTAATGATCAGCC
CACTGACGCGTTGCGCGAGAAGATTGTGCACCGCCGCTTTACAGGCTTCGACGCCGCTTCGTTCTACCAT
CGACACCACCACGCTGGCACCCAGTTGATCGGCGCGAGATTTAATCGCCGCGACAATTTGCGACGGCGCG
TGCAGGGCCAGACTGGAGGTGGCAACGCCAATCAGCAACGACTGTTTGCCCGCCAGTTGTTGTGCCACGC
GGTTGGGAATGTAATTCAGCTCCGCCATCGCCGCTTCCACTTTTTCCCGCGTTTTCGCAGAAACGTGGCT
GGCCTGGTTCACCACGCGGGAAACGGTCTGATAAGAGACACCGGCATACTCTGCGACATCGTATAACGTT
ACTGGTTTCACATTCACCACCCTGAATTGACTCTCTTCCGGGCGCTATCATGCCATACCGCGAAAGGTTT
TGCGCCATTCGATGGTGTCCGGGATCTCGACGCTCTCCCTTATGCGACTCCTGCATTAGGAAATTAATAC
GACTCACTATAGGGGAATTGTGAGCGGATAACAATTCCCCTGTAGAAATAATTTTGTTTAACTTTAATAA
GGAGATATACCATGGCAAAAGCATTTAAGGGTAATTACAAGAATTTAAAGAAGGAGAAAAAGAGTAGGAG
GAATCTTGTGGTTGTCAGTGATTTAGGTGGACAGTATGAATATGGCTTTGATGATATCAAAACGCAAATT
CTTAACTACTTCACATTTAAAGCAGTGAGGACTATTTTGAACCAGCTTAATGAAATGGACTCTCCACAAT
ATCAATGGTTCAATGATTATGTTACAGTAAATAAGCTTAGGGATGGGAAGCGTTTTATTCGCAACCTTGC
TAAGGAGAAGCAAGAACTCGCTGAAAAAGTGATGGTAACACGGCTCAGTCTGTATGCGAAATGGATAAAA
AAATGTGATCACGAGGAGATCTACAACCGAATATCTGATCAGAATGTGGAAGTGATGCGTGAGCGGCTCA
TGGAAACTGTGATTTGGCCATCAGATGACACGAACTCGGAGAGAGTTGGGTGAGGCGCGCGTAATACGAC
TCACTATAGGGAGACCACAACGGTTTCCCTCTAGAAATAATTTTGTTTAACTTTAAGAAGGAGATATACA
T
Features (pLannotate 1.2.2; 39 found; start..end, strand, type, name):
      1..369     +  CDS            RBCS1: RBS1_SPIOL - Also known as RBCS. Experimental evidence at protein level: Swiss-Prot protein existence level 1. RuBisCO catalyzes two reactions: the carboxylation of D- ribulose 1,5-bisphosphate, the primary event in carbon dioxide fixation, as well as the oxidative fragmentation of the pentose substrate. Both reactions occur simultaneously and in competition at the same active site. Although the small subunit is not catalytic it is essential for maximal activity. From Spinacia oleracea (Spinach).
    455..473     +  promoter       T7 promoter: promoter for bacteriophage T7 RNA polymerase
    474..498     +  protein_bind   lac operator: The lac repressor binds to the lac operator to inhibit transcription in E. coli. This inhibition can be relieved by adding lactose or isopropyl-β-D-thiogalactopyranoside (IPTG). lac repressor encoded by lacI
    544..1719    +  CDS            RAF1.1 (fragment): RAF1_ARATH - Experimental evidence at protein level: Swiss-Prot protein existence level 1. Required for assembly or stability of RuBisCO. Acts at a postchaperonin step to fold and/or assemble the large subunit (rbcL) into RuBisCO. RAF1 binds first to a rbcL dimer (rbcL(2)), leading to a rbcL(8)-RAF1(4) complex formation. In the next step, RBCS displaces RAF1, thus resulting in holoenzyme formation. From Arabidopsis thaliana (Mouse-ear cress).
   1754..1829    -  CDS            TcR (fragment): tetracycline efflux protein; tet; confers resistance to tetracycline
   1851..1869    +  promoter       T7 promoter: promoter for bacteriophage T7 RNA polymerase
   1870..1894    +  protein_bind   lac operator: The lac repressor binds to the lac operator to inhibit transcription in E. coli. This inhibition can be relieved by adding lactose or isopropyl-β-D-thiogalactopyranoside (IPTG). lac repressor encoded by lacI
   1909..1931    +  RBS            RBS: efficient ribosome binding site from bacteriophage T7 gene 10 (Olins and Rangwala, 1989)
   1945..2433    +  CDS            ATP1 (fragment): ATP1_ARATH - Also known as PDL1 From Arabidopsis thaliana (Mouse-ear cress).
   2437..2466    +  CDS            T7 tag (gene 10 leader) (fragment): leader peptide from bacteriophage T7 gene 10 promotes efficient translation in E. coli
   2477..2526    +  CDS            SET1 (fragment): solubility-enhancement tag derived from T7 phage gene 10B
   2534..2581    +  terminator     T7 terminator: transcription terminator for bacteriophage T7 RNA polymerase
   2604..2644    -  CDS            TcR (fragment): tetracycline efflux protein; tet; confers resistance to tetracycline
   2650..2726    -  CDS            TcR (fragment): tetracycline efflux protein; tet; confers resistance to tetracycline
   2748..2766    +  promoter       T7 promoter: promoter for bacteriophage T7 RNA polymerase
   2767..2791    +  protein_bind   lac operator: The lac repressor binds to the lac operator to inhibit transcription in E. coli. This inhibition can be relieved by adding lactose or isopropyl-β-D-thiogalactopyranoside (IPTG). lac repressor encoded by lacI
   2806..2828    +  RBS            RBS: efficient ribosome binding site from bacteriophage T7 gene 10 (Olins and Rangwala, 1989)
   2842..3078    +  CDS            BSD2 (fragment): BSD2_ARATH - Experimental evidence at protein level: Swiss-Prot protein existence level 1. Chloroplast chaperone required for RuBisCo biogenesis and translational regulation of the RuBisCo large subunit (RbcL) (PubMed:29217567). Stabilizes an end-state assembly intermediate of eight RbcL subunits until the small subunits (RBCSs) become available to produce a complete stable RuBisCo complex containing eight small and eight large subunits (PubMed:29217567). From Arabidopsis thaliana (Mouse-ear cress).
   3081..3111    +  CDS            T7 tag (gene 10 leader) (fragment): leader peptide from bacteriophage T7 gene 10 promotes efficient translation in E. coli
   3122..3171    +  CDS            SET1 (fragment): solubility-enhancement tag derived from T7 phage gene 10B
   3179..3226    +  terminator     T7 terminator: transcription terminator for bacteriophage T7 RNA polymerase
   3249..3289    -  CDS            TcR (fragment): tetracycline efflux protein; tet; confers resistance to tetracycline
   3386..3427    +  CDS            S-Tag (fragment): affinity and epitope tag derived from pancreatic ribonuclease A
   3457..3474    +  CDS            SET1 (fragment): solubility-enhancement tag derived from T7 phage gene 10B
   3482..3529    +  terminator     T7 terminator: transcription terminator for bacteriophage T7 RNA polymerase
   3700..4491    -  CDS            SmR: aminoglycoside adenylyltransferase (Murphy, 1985); aadA; confers resistance to spectinomycin and streptomycin
   4492..4583    -  promoter       AmpR promoter: bla
   4631..5369    -  rep_origin     CloDF13 ori: Plasmids containing the CloDF13 (CDF) origin of replication can be propagated in E. coli cells that contain additional plasmids with compatible origins.
   5466..5530    -  CDS            TcR (fragment): tetracycline efflux protein; tet; confers resistance to tetracycline
   5545..5566    -  protein_bind   CAP binding site: CAP binding activates transcription in the presence of cAMP. E. coli catabolite activator protein
   5579..6661    -  CDS            lacI: lac repressor; lacI; The lac repressor binds to the lac operator to inhibit transcription in E. coli. This inhibition can be relieved by adding lactose or isopropyl-β-D-thiogalactopyranoside (IPTG).
   6662..6739    -  promoter       lacI promoter: lacI
   6747..6782    -  CDS            TcR (fragment): tetracycline efflux protein; tet; confers resistance to tetracycline
   6785..6803    +  promoter       T7 promoter: promoter for bacteriophage T7 RNA polymerase
   6804..6828    +  protein_bind   lac operator: The lac repressor binds to the lac operator to inhibit transcription in E. coli. This inhibition can be relieved by adding lactose or isopropyl-β-D-thiogalactopyranoside (IPTG). lac repressor encoded by lacI
   6843..6865    +  RBS            RBS: efficient ribosome binding site from bacteriophage T7 gene 10 (Olins and Rangwala, 1989)
   6917..7318    +  CDS            RBCX2 (fragment): RBCX2_ARATH - Experimental evidence at protein level: Swiss-Prot protein existence level 1. Chaperone involved in RuBisCO assembly process. From Arabidopsis thaliana (Mouse-ear cress).
   7342..7360    +  promoter       T7 promoter: promoter for bacteriophage T7 RNA polymerase
   7392..7414    +  RBS            RBS: efficient ribosome binding site from bacteriophage T7 gene 10 (Olins and Rangwala, 1989)
