[The description below was written by a language model from this plasmid's Addgene catalogue record and pLannotate feature annotations shown in this document.]
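Description:
pCDF-NtXNtS1R1R2B2 is a 7.4 kb bacterial expression plasmid built on pCDF-1b for producing several Nicotiana tabacum Rubisco-related proteins together in E. coli. It replicates from the CloDF13 (CDF) origin, which is compatible with other common plasmid origins and so allows it to be maintained alongside additional expression plasmids in the same cell. Selection is by spectinomycin through the aadA (SmR) gene. The backbone also carries lacI with its own promoter, supplying the repressor that acts on the lac operators associated with the T7 promoters.

The payload is a series of T7-driven cassettes encoding the Rubisco small subunit rbcS-S1 and the assembly chaperones rbcX, raf1, raf2 and bsd2. The feature table shows five T7 promoters, four followed by a lac operator and several paired with the T7 gene 10 ribosome binding site, with three T7 terminators. Around the circular map, the order is rbcX, then the small subunit (which begins at position 1, just after a T7 promoter and RBS at the end of the numbering), then raf1, a fourth reading frame, and bsd2. The automated annotation labels these reading frames by their closest spinach or Arabidopsis homologues, whereas the record states that they come from tobacco. The fourth frame is labelled with an unrelated Arabidopsis hit and, by position and the plasmid name, is presumably raf2. The short TcR, T7 tag, SET1 and S-Tag fragments appear to be vector remnants or weak matches rather than functional parts.

Expression requires a host supplying T7 RNA polymerase and is inducible with IPTG. The Rubisco large subunit is not encoded here, so for assembling tobacco Rubisco in E. coli, as in the associated study of small-subunit effects on enzyme kinetics, it would have to come from another construct.
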