Addgene plasmid #160882: pCDF-NtXNtS1R1R2B2
Purpose: Expression of N. tabacum Rubisco small subunit (rbcS-S1), Rubisco chaperone protiens rbcX, raf1, bsd2 and raf2 in E. coli.
Depositing lab: Maureen Hanson. Depositing organization: Cornell University. Publication: Small subunits can determine enzyme kinetics of tobacco Rubisco expressed in Escherichia coli. Lin MT, Stone WD, Chaudhari V, Hanson MR. Nat Plants. 2020 Oct;6(10):1289-1299. doi: 10.1038/s41477-020-00761-5. Epub 2020 Sep 14. PubMed 32929197.
Backbone
  Vector backbone: pCDF-1b
  Vector type: Bacterial Expression
Growth in bacteria
  Bacterial resistance: Spectinomycin, 50 μg/mL
  Growth temperature: 37°C
  Growth strain: DH5alpha
  Copy number: High Copy
Gene/Insert
  Gene/Insert name: rbcS-S1, rbcX, raf1, raf2, bsd2
  Species: Nicotiana tabacum
  Promoter: rbcS-S1: T7, chaperones: T7
  Cloning method: Restriction Enzyme; 5′ cloning site Unknown (unknown if destroyed)
Terms and licenses: Academic/Nonprofit Terms; Industry Terms: Not Available to Industry
How to cite: pCDF-NtXNtS1R1R2B2 was a gift from Maureen Hanson (Addgene plasmid # 160882 ; http://n2t.net/addgene:160882 ; RRID:Addgene_160882)
